>Addgene plasmid #108427 | pTol2-UAS-zArchon1-KGC-EGFP-ER2 | depositor full sequence | sequence record 204564 | pTol2-UAS-zArchon1-KGC-EGFP-ER2 sequence 6518 bps
TGTCCAGGAGTTCTTGACAGAGGTGTAAAAAGTACTCAAAAATTTTACTCAAGTGAAAGTACAAGTACTT
AGGGAAAATTTTACTCAATTAAAAGTAAAAGTATCTGGCTAGAATCTTACTTGAGTAAAAGTAAAAAAGT
ACTCCATTAAAATTGTACTTGAGTATTAAGGAAGTAAAAGTAAAAGCAAGAAAGAAAACTAGAGATTCTT
GTTTAAGCTTTTAATCTCAAAAAACATTAAATGAAATGCATACAAGGTTTTATCCTGCTTTAGAACTGTT
TGTATTTAATTATCAAACTATAAGACAGACAATCTAATGCCAGTACACGCTACTCAAAGTTGTAAAACCT
CAGATTTAACTTCAGTAGAAGCTGATTCTCAAAATTGTTAGTGTCAAGCCTAGCTCTTTTGGGGCTGAAA
AGCAATCCTGCAGTGCTGAAAAGCCTCTCACAGGCAGCCGATGCGGGAAGAGGTGTATTAGTCTTGATAG
AGAGGCTGCAAATAGCAGGAAACGTGAGCAGAGACTCCCTGGTGTCTGAAACACAGGCCAGATGGGCCAT
TCGTACGCTTAATTTCGAATATCGATATCAAGGGCCCATCTCGAGTATCCGGACACCTAGGTAGCATGCA
TGGCGCCTTGTCGACTAGCTAGCATCCCGGGAAGAATTCCTCGACGGATCCACCGGTGTGGAATTCTGCA
GATATCAACAAGTTTGTACAAAAAAGCAGGCTGGCCATCAAGCTTAGGCCTCCACGGTGGCTTCTAATCC
GTGAGTCCTAGCGGGTGACAGCCCTCCGTCTTCACAGGCGGAGGAGAGTCTTCCGTAGGGTTCCTCGGAG
TACTGTCCTCCGACGCGTGCAAGGGTCGACTCTAGAGGGTATATAATGGATCCCATCGCGTCTCAGCCTC
ACTTTGAGCTCCTCCACACGAATTCCCTCGACCTCGAAGACGCGTGGATACCCAGCTTTCTTGTACAAAG
TGGTCACTAGTGCCACCATGGTGAGCATCGCTCTGCAGGCTGGATACGACCTGCTGGGAGACGGAAGACC
TGAGAGCCTGTGGCTGGGAATCGGAACACTGCTGATGCTGATCGGAACATTCTACTTCCTGGTGAGAGCT
TGGGGAGAGACAGACAAGGACGCTAGAGAGTACTACGCTGTGACAATCCTGGTGAGCGGAATCGCTAGCG
CTGCTTACCTGAGCATGTTCTTCGGAATCGGACTGACAGAGGTGCCTGTGGGAGGAGAGATGCTGAACAT
CTACTACGCTAGATACGCTCAGTGGCTGTTCACAACACCTCTGCTGCTGCTGCACCTGGCTCTGCTGGCT
AAGGTGGACAGAGTGACAATCGGAACACTGGTGGGAGTGGACGCTCTGATGATCGTGACAGGACTGATCG
GAACACTGAGCCACACAGCTATCGCTAGATACAGCTGGTGGCTGTTCAGCACAATCTGTATGATCGTGGT
GCTGTACGTGCTGGCTACAAGCCTGAGAAGCGCTGCTAAGGAGAGAGGACCTGAGGTGGCTAGCACATTC
AACATCCTGACAGCTCTGGTGCTGGTGCTGTGGACAGCTTACCCTATCATCTGGATCATCGGAACAGAGG
GAGCTGGAGTGGTGGGACTGGGAATCGAGACACTGCTGTTCATGGTGCTGGACGTGACAGCTAAGGTGGG
ATTCGGATTCATCCTGCTGAGAAGCAGAGCTATCCTGCAGGACACAGAGGCTCCTGAGCCTAGCGCTGGA
GCTGACAGATCTGCTGCTGACAGACCTGTGGTGGCTGTGAGCAAGGCTGCTGCTAAGAGCAGAATCACAA
GCGAGGGAGAGTACATCCCTCTGGACCAGATCGACATCAACGTGGTGAGCAAGGGAGAGGAGCTGTTCAC
AGGAGTGGTGCCTATCCTGGTGGAGCTGGACGGAGACGTGAACGGACACAAGTTCAGCGTGAGCGGAGAG
GGAGAGGGAGACGCTACATACGGAAAGCTGACACTGAAGTTCATCTGTACAACAGGAAAGCTGCCTGTGC
CTTGGCCTACACTGGTGACAACACTGACATACGGAGTGCAGTGTTTCAGCAGATACCCTGACCACATGAA
GCAGCACGACTTCTTCAAGAGCGCTATGCCTGAGGGATACGTGCAGGAGAGAACAATCTTCTTCAAGGAC
GACGGAAACTACAAGACAAGAGCTGAGGTGAAGTTCGAGGGAGACACACTGGTGAACAGAATCGAGCTGA
AGGGAATCGACTTCAAGGAGGACGGAAACATCCTGGGACACAAGCTGGAGTACAACTACAACAGCCACAA
CGTGTACATCATGGCTGACAAGCAGAAGAACGGAATCAAGGTGAACTTCAAGATCAGACACAACATCGAG
GACGGAAGCGTGCAGCTGGCTGACCACTACCAGCAGAACACACCTATCGGAGACGGACCTGTGCTGCTGC
CTGACAACCACTACCTGAGCACACAGAGCGCTCTGAGCAAGGACCCTAACGAGAAGAGAGACCACATGGT
GCTGCTGGAGTTCGTGACAGCTGCTGGAATCACACTGGGAATGGACGAGCTGTACAAGTTCTGTTACGAG
AACGAGGTGTGAGGCGCGCCAACCCGCTCCTCCTCCCTCCCTCCCTCCCTCCCTCCTCTCCTTTATTCAC
TTTTCAACATGCACAACACGTCATCAAATCCCCCAATCAGCACTGAATTACAGCCACGGGCCACCAGACT
GAAGGTGTTAAAGAAGACGATTCGGTCTCATCAGCGGCTAAAACGAGATGAGGGTGAACCGAGAGAGACT
GTTTCCACAGATGTTCTTGAAGGAGGGCCGGGCTCGTAGGTGCGGTTATTACACATATAAGCTCCCATTC
ACACCTTAAAACATCCAACAGCATTCCAAAGTTTTCCATCGGGGACCAGGGATAGAAAACACTGCCTCTT
CCACTGCCTAATTTAACACATTCCTTCTAGATTATCTCTGGTCATCTAGATGAAATCAGTTCTGTTCTGT
TTGCCGTGTCTGAAAAGACAGTAAAGAGTAATTGAAAAAAAAAATGAATATAGAAAAATGGGGACTGGAG
AGATATTTGGACTAGACGCTCCTGATCCAGCCAGAAGGAACCTTTCAGGTGTCGATTACACTGCCTGCGA
AAACAACCTCTTCTTCCATTCTTCAGTTTCCAGCTGCCGGCTGGCTTCTTCCACTGCCCAACATCCTAAC
AAACCCCTGACAAAAAAGGAGACAAGCCTTGAAACATCCTGAAATAAGCAATTCTTAGCTGCCAGGGACG
TCTTCCTGTTAGCATCAGTGTATTTGTTTCTTTTGCTTTGATTTGTTTTCTTTTTTTATTTTATTTTCAT
GGTAAATGTATTCTGCCTGAGCACTTTAAACGAAGGTGTTTTTGTTCCAGTCGATGCTTCGTTTTGAACC
TGCTTTTATATTTATTAACTTTTGTTGTGTATTTTTAATGTTTAATCTTTAAAGGAATAGTTCACCTACA
CACACACACACACACACACACACACACACAAATGAAATGAAGTCATCATTTACTCACTTTTCTTTCTTTT
AGCTGTGGAGCACAAAACGAGATGTTTTGAAGAATGTTCACGCTGTTGTTTTTCATGCAATTTAAGTAAA
CGAAGATCAAGGGATGTTGAGCTATACAAATATTCATTATATGGGCAGCACGGTCGCTGGTTCGAGTCCC
GGCTGGGCCAGTTGGCATTTCTGAGTTTGCATATTCTCCCTGTGTTGGCATGGGTTTCCTCCTGGTGCTC
CGTTTCTCCCACAGTCCACTAGATCATAATCAGCCATACCACATTTGTAGAGGTTTTACTTGCTTTAAAA
AACCTCCCACACCTCCCCCTGAACCTGAAACATAAAATGAATGCAATTGTTGTTGTTAACTTGTTTATTG
CAGCTTATAATGGTTACAAATAAAGCAATAGCATCACAAATTTCACAAATAAAGCATTTTTTTCACTGCA
TTCTAGTTGTGGTTTGTCCAAACTCATCAATGTATCAGGCCTTAGGGATAACAGGGTAATACGCGTGATC
TGCGAAGATACGGCCACGGGTGCTCTTGATCCTGTGGCTGATTTTGGACTGTGCTGCTCGCAGCTGCTGA
TGAATCACATACTTCCTCCATTTTCTTCCACTGATTGACTGTTATAATTTCCCTAATTTCCAGGTCAAGG
TGCTGTGCATTGTGGTAATAGATGTGACATGACGTCACTTCCAAAGGACCAATGAACATGTCTGACCAAT
TTCATATAATGTGAAAACGATTTTCATAGGCAGAATAAATAACATTTAAATTAAACTGGGCATCAGCGCA
ATTCAATTGGTTTGGTAATAGCAAGGGAAAATAGAATGAAGTGATCTCCAAAAAATAAGTACTTTTTGAC
TGTAAATAAAATTGTAAGGAGTAAAAAGTACTTTTTTTTCTAAAAAAATGTAATTAAGTAAAAGTAAAAG
TATTGATTTTTAATTGTACTCAAGTAAAGTAAAAATCCCCAAAAATAATACTTAAGTACAGTAATCAAGT
AAAATTACTCAAGTACTTTACACCTCTGGTTCTTGAGGTACCTCTTCCGCTTCCTCGCTCACTGACTCGC
TGCGCTCGGTCGTTCGGCTGCGGCGAGCGGTATCAGCTCACTCAAAGGCGGTAATACGGTTATCCACAGA
ATCAGGGGATAACGCAGGAAAGAACATGTGAGCAAAAGGCCAGCAAAAGGCCAGGAACCGTAAAAAGGCC
GCGTTGCTGGCGTTTTTCCATAGGCTCCGCCCCCCTGACGAGCATCACAAAAATCGACGCTCAAGTCAGA
GGTGGCGAAACCCGACAGGACTATAAAGATACCAGGCGTTTCCCCCTGGAAGCTCCCTCGTGCGCTCTCC
TGTTCCGACCCTGCCGCTTACCGGATACCTGTCCGCCTTTCTCCCTTCGGGAAGCGTGGCGCTTTCTCAT
AGCTCACGCTGTAGGTATCTCAGTTCGGTGTAGGTCGTTCGCTCCAAGCTGGGCTGTGTGCACGAACCCC
CCGTTCAGCCCGACCGCTGCGCCTTATCCGGTAACTATCGTCTTGAGTCCAACCCGGTAAGACACGACTT
ATCGCCACTGGCAGCAGCCACTGGTAACAGGATTAGCAGAGCGAGGTATGTAGGCGGTGCTACAGAGTTC
TTGAAGTGGTGGCCTAACTACGGCTACACTAGAAGGACAGTATTTGGTATCTGCGCTCTGCTGAAGCCAG
TTACCTTCGGAAAAAGAGTTGGTAGCTCTTGATCCGGCAAACAAACCACCGCTGGTAGCGGTGGTTTTTT
TGTTTGCAAGCAGCAGATTACGCGCAGAAAAAAAGGATCTCAAGAAGATCCTTTGATCTTTTCTACGGGG
TCTGACGCTCAGTGGAACGAAAACTCACGTTAAGGGATTTTGGTCATGAGATTATCAAAAAGGATCTTCA
CCTAGATCCTTTTAAATTAAAAATGAAGTTTTAAATCAATCTAAAGTATATATGAGTAAACTTGGTCTGA
CAGTTACCAATGCTTAATCAGTGAGGCACCTATCTCAGCGATCTGTCTATTTCGTTCATCCATAGTTGCC
TGACTCCCCGTCGTGTAGATAACTACGATACGGGAGGGCTTACCATCTGGCCCCAGTGCTGCAATGATAC
CGCGAGACCCACGCTCACCGGCTCCAGATTTATCAGCAATAAACCAGCCAGCCGGAAGGGCCGAGCGCAG
AAGTGGTCCTGCAACTTTATCCGCCTCCATCCAGTCTATTAATTGTTGCCGGGAAGCTAGAGTAAGTAGT
TCGCCAGTTAATAGTTTGCGCAACGTTGTTGCCATTGCTACAGGCATCGTGGTGTCACGCTCGTCGTTTG
GTATGGCTTCATTCAGCTCCGGTTCCCAACGATCAAGGCGAGTTACATGATCCCCCATGTTGTGCAAAAA
AGCGGTTAGCTCCTTCGGTCCTCCGATCGTTGTCAGAAGTAAGTTGGCCGCAGTGTTATCACTCATGGTT
ATGGCAGCACTGCATAATTCTCTTACTGTCATGCCATCCGTAAGATGCTTTTCTGTGACTGGTGAGTACT
CAACCAAGTCATTCTGAGAATAGTGTATGCGGCGACCGAGTTGCTCTTGCCCGGCGTCAATACGGGATAA
TACCGCGCCACATAGCAGAACTTTAAAAGTGCTCATCATTGGAAAACGTTCTTCGGGGCGAAAACTCTCA
AGGATCTTACCGCTGTTGAGATCCAGTTCGATGTAACCCACTCGTGCACCCAACTGATCTTCAGCATCTT
TTACTTTCACCAGCGTTTCTGGGTGAGCAAAAACAGGAAGGCAAAATGCCGCAAAAAAGGGAATAAGGGC
GACACGGAAATGTTGAATACTCATACTCTTCCTTTTTCAATATTATTGAAGCATTTATCAGGGTTATTGT
CTCATGAGCGGATACATATTTGAATGTATTTAGAAAAATAAACAAATAGGGGTTCCGCGCACATTTCCCC
GAGGTACC
Features (pLannotate 1.2.2; 13 found; start..end, strand, type, name):
    708..732     +  protein_bind   attB1: mutant version of attB; recombination site for the Gateway® BP reaction BP Clonase™
    780..798     +  protein_bind   UAS (fragment): upstream activating sequence mediating Gal4-dependent induction Gal4
    836..853     +  protein_bind   5X UAS (fragment): five tandem copies of the "ScaI site" 17-mer CGGAGTACTGTCCTCCG, an upstream activating sequence (UAS) that efficiently binds yeast Gal4 (Webster et al., 1988; Pfeiffer et al., 2010) GAL4
    873..890     +  promoter       minP (fragment): minimal TATA-box promoter with low basal activity
    960..984     -  protein_bind   attB2: mutant version of attB; recombination site for the Gateway® BP reaction BP Clonase™
   1007..1771    +  CDS            aop3: BACR3_HALSD - Experimental evidence at protein level: Swiss-Prot protein existence level 1. Light-driven proton pump. From Halorubrum sodomense.
   1805..1864    +  CDS            KCNJ2 (fragment): KCNJ2_HUMAN - Also known as IRK1. Experimental evidence at protein level: Swiss-Prot protein existence level 1. Probably participates in establishing action potential waveform and excitability of neuronal and muscle tissues. Inward rectifier potassium channels are characterized by a greater tendency to allow potassium to flow into the cell rather than out of it. Their voltage dependence is regulated by the concentration of extracellular potassium; as external potassium is raised, the voltage range of the channel opening shifts to more positive voltages. The inward rectification is mainly due t
   1865..2578    +  CDS            EGFP: EGFP is a basic (constitutively fluorescent) green fluorescent protein published in 1996, derived from Aequorea victoria. It is reported to be a rapidly-maturing weak dimer with moderate acid sensitivity.
   3802..3885    +  CDS            large T antigen (fragment): large T antigen from SV40 (simian virus 40)
   3908..3989    +  polyA_signal   SV40 poly(A) signal: SV40 polyadenylation signal
   4775..5363    -  rep_origin     ori: high-copy-number ColE1/pMB1/pBR322/pUC origin of replication
   5534..6394    -  CDS            AmpR: β-lactamase; bla; confers resistance to ampicillin, carbenicillin, and related antibiotics
   6395..6499    -  promoter       AmpR promoter: bla
