>Addgene plasmid #108427 | pTol2-UAS-zArchon1-KGC-EGFP-ER2 | addgene full sequence | sequence record 210076 | Addgene NGS Result
GTTCTTGACAGAGGTGTAAAAAGTACTCAAAAATTTTACTCAAGTGAAAGTACAAGTACTTAGGGAAAAT
TTTACTCAATTAAAAGTAAAAGTATCTGGCTAGAATCTTACTTGAGTAAAAGTAAAAAAGTACTCCATTA
AAATTGTACTTGAGTATTAAGGAAGTAAAAGTAAAAGCAAGAAAGAAAACTAGAGATTCTTGTTTAAGCT
TTTAATCTCAAAAAACATTAAATGAAATGCATACAAGGTTTTATCCTGCTTTAGAACTGTTTGTATTTAA
TTATCAAACTATAAGACAGACAATCTAATGCCAGTACACGCTACTCAAAGTTGTAAAACCTCAGATTTAA
CTTCAGTAGAAGCTGATTCTCAAAATTGTTAGTGTCAAGCCTAGCTCTTTTGGGGCTGAAAAGCAATCCT
GCAGTGCTGAAAAGCCTCTCACAGGCAGCCGATGCGGGAAGAGGTGTATTAGTCTTGATAGAGAGGCTGC
AAATAGCAGGAAACGTGAGCAGAGACTCCCTGGTGTCTGAAACACAGGCCAGATGGGCCATTCGTACGCT
TAATTTCGAATATCGATATCAAGGGCCCATCTCGAGTATCCGGACACCTAGGTAGCATGCATGGCGCCTT
GTCGACTAGCTAGCATCCCGGGAAGAATTCCTCGACGGATCCACCGGTGTGGAATTCTGCAGATATCAAC
AAGTTTGTACAAAAAAGCAGGCTGGCCATCAAGCTTAGGCCTCCACGGTGGCTTCTAATCCGTGAGTCCT
AGCGGGTGACAGCCCTCCGTCTTCACAGGCGGAGGAGAGTCTTCCGTAGGGTTCCTCGGAGTACTGTCCT
CCGACGCGTGCAAGGGTCGACTCTAGAGGGTATATAATGGATCCCATCGCGTCTCAGCCTCACTTTGAGC
TCCTCCACACGAATTCCCTCGACCTCGAAGACGCGTGGATACCCAGCTTTCTTGTACAAAGTGGTCACTA
GTGCCACCATGGTGAGCATCGCTCTGCAGGCTGGATACGACCTGCTGGGAGACGGAAGACCTGAGAGCCT
GTGGCTGGGAATCGGAACACTGCTGATGCTGATCGGAACATTCTACTTCCTGGTGAGAGCTTGGGGAGAG
ACAGACAAGGACGCTAGAGAGTACTACGCTGTGACAATCCTGGTGAGCGGAATCGCTAGCGCTGCTTACC
TGAGCATGTTCTTCGGAATCGGACTGACAGAGGTGCCTGTGGGAGGAGAGATGCTGAACATCTACTACGC
TAGATACGCTCAGTGGCTGTTCACAACACCTCTGCTGCTGCTGCACCTGGCTCTGCTGGCTAAGGTGGAC
AGAGTGACAATCGGAACACTGGTGGGAGTGGACGCTCTGATGATCGTGACAGGACTGATCGGAACACTGA
GCCACACAGCTATCGCTAGATACAGCTGGTGGCTGTTCAGCACAATCTGTATGATCGTGGTGCTGTACGT
GCTGGCTACAAGCCTGAGAAGCGCTGCTAAGGAGAGAGGACCTGAGGTGGCTAGCACATTCAACATCCTG
ACAGCTCTGGTGCTGGTGCTGTGGACAGCTTACCCTATCATCTGGATCATCGGAACAGAGGGAGCTGGAG
TGGTGGGACTGGGAATCGAGACACTGCTGTTCATGGTGCTGGACGTGACAGCTAAGGTGGGATTCGGATT
CATCCTGCTGAGAAGCAGAGCTATCCTGCAGGACACAGAGGCTCCTGAGCCTAGCGCTGGAGCTGACAGA
TCTGCTGCTGACAGACCTGTGGTGGCTGTGAGCAAGGCTGCTGCTAAGAGCAGAATCACAAGCGAGGGAG
AGTACATCCCTCTGGACCAGATCGACATCAACGTGGTGAGCAAGGGAGAGGAGCTGTTCACAGGAGTGGT
GCCTATCCTGGTGGAGCTGGACGGAGACGTGAACGGACACAAGTTCAGCGTGAGCGGAGAGGGAGAGGGA
GACGCTACATACGGAAAGCTGACACTGAAGTTCATCTGTACAACAGGAAAGCTGCCTGTGCCTTGGCCTA
CACTGGTGACAACACTGACATACGGAGTGCAGTGTTTCAGCAGATACCCTGACCACATGAAGCAGCACGA
CTTCTTCAAGAGCGCTATGCCTGAGGGATACGTGCAGGAGAGAACAATCTTCTTCAAGGACGACGGAAAC
TACAAGACAAGAGCTGAGGTGAAGTTCGAGGGAGACACACTGGTGAACAGAATCGAGCTGAAGGGAATCG
ACTTCAAGGAGGACGGAAACATCCTGGGACACAAGCTGGAGTACAACTACAACAGCCACAACGTGTACAT
CATGGCTGACAAGCAGAAGAACGGAATCAAGGTGAACTTCAAGATCAGACACAACATCGAGGACGGAAGC
GTGCAGCTGGCTGACCACTACCAGCAGAACACACCTATCGGAGACGGACCTGTGCTGCTGCCTGACAACC
ACTACCTGAGCACACAGAGCGCTCTGAGCAAGGACCCTAACGAGAAGAGAGACCACATGGTGCTGCTGGA
GTTCGTGACAGCTGCTGGAATCACACTGGGAATGGACGAGCTGTACAAGTTCTGTTACGAGAACGAGGTG
TGAGGCGCGCCAACCCGCTCCTCCTCCCTCCCTCCCTCCCTCCCTCCTCTCCTTTATTCACTTTTCAACA
TGCACAACACGTCATCAAATCCCCCAATCAGCACTGAATTACAGCCACGGGCCACCAGACTGAAGGTGTT
AAAGAAGACGATTCGGTCTCATCAGCGGCTAAAACGAGATGAGGGTGAACCGAGAGAGACTGTTTCCACA
GATGTTCTTGAAGGAGGGCCGGGCTCGTAGGTGCGGTTATTACACATATAAGCTCCCATTCACACCTTAA
AACATCCAACAGCATTCCAAAGTTTTCCATCGGGGACCAGGGATAGAAAACACTGCCTCTTCCACTGCCT
AATTTAACACATTCCTTCTAGATTATCTCTGGTCATCTAGATGAAATCAGTTCTGTTCTGTTTGCCGTGT
CTGAAAAGACAGTAAAGAGTAATTGAAAAAAAAAATGAATATAGAAAAATGGGGACTGGAGAGATATTTG
GACTAGACGCTCCTGATCCAGCCAGAAGGAACCTTTCAGGTGTCGATTACACTGCCTGCGAAAACAACCT
CTTCTTCCATTCTTCAGTTTCCAGCTGCCGGCTGGCTTCTTCCACTGCCCAACATCCTAACAAACCCCTG
ACAAAAAAGGAGACAAGCCTTGAAACATCCTGAAATAAGCAATTCTTAGCTGCCAGGGACGTCTTCCTGT
TAGCATCAGTGTATTTGTTTCTTTTGCTTTGATTTGTTTTCTTTTTTTATTTTATTTTCATGGTAAATGT
ATTCTGCCTGAGCACTTTAAACGAAGGTGTTTTTGTTCCAGTCGATGCTTCGTTTTGAACCTGCTTTTAT
ATTTATTAACTTTTGTTGTGTATTTTTAATGTTTAATCTTTAAAGGAATAGTTCACCTACACACACACAC
ACACACACACACACACACACAAATGAAATGAAGTCATCATTTACTCACTTTTCTTTCTTTTAGCTGTGGA
GCACAAAACGAGATGTTTTGAAGAATGTTCACGCTGTTGTTTTTCATGCAATTTAAGTAAACGAAGATCA
AGGGATGTTGAGCTATACAAATATTCATTATATGGGCAGCACGGTCGCTGGTTCGAGTCCCGGCTGGGCC
AGTTGGCATTTCTGAGTTTGCATATTCTCCCTGTGTTGGCATGGGTTTCCTCCTGGTGCTCCGTTTCTCC
CACAGTCCACTAGATCATAATCAGCCATACCACATTTGTAGAGGTTTTACTTGCTTTAAAAAACCTCCCA
CACCTCCCCCTGAACCTGAAACATAAAATGAATGCAATTGTTGTTGTTAACTTGTTTATTGCAGCTTATA
ATGGTTACAAATAAAGCAATAGCATCACAAATTTCACAAATAAAGCATTTTTTTCACTGCATTCTAGTTG
TGGTTTGTCCAAACTCATCAATGTATCAGGCCTTAGGGATAACAGGGTAATACGCGTGATCTGCGAAGAT
ACGGCCACGGGTGCTCTTGATCCTGTGGCTGATTTTGGACTGTGCTGCTCGCAGCTGCTGATGAATCACA
TACTTCCTCCATTTTCTTCCACTGATTGACTGTTATAATTTCCCTAATTTCCAGGTCAAGGTGCTGTGCA
TTGTGGTAATAGATGTGACATGACGTCACTTCCAAAGGACCAATGAACATGTCTGACCAATTTCATATAA
TGTGAAAACGATTTTCATAGGCAGAATAAATAACATTTAAATTAAACTGGGCATCAGCGCAATTCAATTG
GTTTGGTAATAGCAAGGGAAAATAGAATGAAGTGATCTCCAAAAAATAAGTACTTTTTGACTGTAAATAA
AATTGTAAGGAGTAAAAAGTACTTTTTTTTCTAAAAAAATGTAATTAAGTAAAAGTAAAAGTATTGATTT
TTAATTGTACTCAAGTAAAGTAAAAATCCCCAAAAATAATACTTAAGTACAGTAATCAAGTAAAATTACT
CAAGTACTTTACACCTCTGGTTCTTGAGGTACCTCTTCCGCTTCCTCGCTCACTGACTCGCTGCGCTCGG
TCGTTCGGCTGCGGCGAGCGGTATCAGCTCACTCAAAGGCGGTAATACGGTTATCCACAGAATCAGGGGA
TAACGCAGGAAAGAACATGTGAGCAAAAGGCCAGCAAAAGGCCAGGAACCGTAAAAAGGCCGCGTTGCTG
GCGTTTTTCCATAGGCTCCGCCCCCCTGACGAGCATCACAAAAATCGACGCTCAAGTCAGAGGTGGCGAA
ACCCGACAGGACTATAAAGATACCAGGCGTTTCCCCCTGGAAGCTCCCTCGTGCGCTCTCCTGTTCCGAC
CCTGCCGCTTACCGGATACCTGTCCGCCTTTCTCCCTTCGGGAAGCGTGGCGCTTTCTCATAGCTCACGC
TGTAGGTATCTCAGTTCGGTGTAGGTCGTTCGCTCCAAGCTGGGCTGTGTGCACGAACCCCCCGTTCAGC
CCGACCGCTGCGCCTTATCCGGTAACTATCGTCTTGAGTCCAACCCGGTAAGACACGACTTATCGCCACT
GGCAGCAGCCACTGGTAACAGGATTAGCAGAGCGAGGTATGTAGGCGGTGCTACAGAGTTCTTGAAGTGG
TGGCCTAACTACGGCTACACTAGAAGAACAGTATTTGGTATCTGCGCTCTGCTGAAGCCAGTTACCTTCG
GAAAAAGAGTTGGTAGCTCTTGATCCGGCAAACAAACCACCGCTGGTAGCGGTGGTTTTTTTGTTTGCAA
GCAGCAGATTACGCGCAGAAAAAAAGGATCTCAAGAAGATCCTTTGATCTTTTCTACGGGGTCTGACGCT
CAGTGGAACGAAAACTCACGTTAAGGGATTTTGGTCATGAGATTATCAAAAAGGATCTTCACCTAGATCC
TTTTAAATTAAAAATGAAGTTTTAAATCAATCTAAAGTATATATGAGTAAACTTGGTCTGACAGTTACCA
ATGCTTAATCAGTGAGGCACCTATCTCAGCGATCTGTCTATTTCGTTCATCCATAGTTGCCTGACTCCCC
GTCGTGTAGATAACTACGATACGGGAGGGCTTACCATCTGGCCCCAGTGCTGCAATGATACCGCGAGACC
CACGCTCACCGGCTCCAGATTTATCAGCAATAAACCAGCCAGCCGGAAGGGCCGAGCGCAGAAGTGGTCC
TGCAACTTTATCCGCCTCCATCCAGTCTATTAATTGTTGCCGGGAAGCTAGAGTAAGTAGTTCGCCAGTT
AATAGTTTGCGCAACGTTGTTGCCATTGCTACAGGCATCGTGGTGTCACGCTCGTCGTTTGGTATGGCTT
CATTCAGCTCCGGTTCCCAACGATCAAGGCGAGTTACATGATCCCCCATGTTGTGCAAAAAAGCGGTTAG
CTCCTTCGGTCCTCCGATCGTTGTCAGAAGTAAGTTGGCCGCAGTGTTATCACTCATGGTTATGGCAGCA
CTGCATAATTCTCTTACTGTCATGCCATCCGTAAGATGCTTTTCTGTGACTGGTGAGTACTCAACCAAGT
CATTCTGAGAATAGTGTATGCGGCGACCGAGTTGCTCTTGCCCGGCGTCAATACGGGATAATACCGCGCC
ACATAGCAGAACTTTAAAAGTGCTCATCATTGGAAAACGTTCTTCGGGGCGAAAACTCTCAAGGATCTTA
CCGCTGTTGAGATCCAGTTCGATGTAACCCACTCGTGCACCCAACTGATCTTCAGCATCTTTTACTTTCA
CCAGCGTTTCTGGGTGAGCAAAAACAGGAAGGCAAAATGCCGCAAAAAAGGGAATAAGGGCGACACGGAA
ATGTTGAATACTCATACTCTTCCTTTTTCAATATTATTGAAGCATTTATCAGGGTTATTGTCTCATGAGC
GGATACATATTTGAATGTATTTAGAAAAATAAACAAATAGGGGTTCCGCGCACATTTCCCCGAGGTACCG
ATCGGTATCTGTCCAGGA
Features (pLannotate 1.2.2; 13 found; start..end, strand, type, name):
    699..723     +  protein_bind   attB1: mutant version of attB; recombination site for the Gateway® BP reaction BP Clonase™
    771..789     +  protein_bind   UAS (fragment): upstream activating sequence mediating Gal4-dependent induction Gal4
    827..844     +  protein_bind   5X UAS (fragment): five tandem copies of the "ScaI site" 17-mer CGGAGTACTGTCCTCCG, an upstream activating sequence (UAS) that efficiently binds yeast Gal4 (Webster et al., 1988; Pfeiffer et al., 2010) GAL4
    864..881     +  promoter       minP (fragment): minimal TATA-box promoter with low basal activity
    951..975     -  protein_bind   attB2: mutant version of attB; recombination site for the Gateway® BP reaction BP Clonase™
    998..1762    +  CDS            aop3: BACR3_HALSD - Experimental evidence at protein level: Swiss-Prot protein existence level 1. Light-driven proton pump. From Halorubrum sodomense.
   1796..1855    +  CDS            KCNJ2 (fragment): KCNJ2_HUMAN - Also known as IRK1. Experimental evidence at protein level: Swiss-Prot protein existence level 1. Probably participates in establishing action potential waveform and excitability of neuronal and muscle tissues. Inward rectifier potassium channels are characterized by a greater tendency to allow potassium to flow into the cell rather than out of it. Their voltage dependence is regulated by the concentration of extracellular potassium; as external potassium is raised, the voltage range of the channel opening shifts to more positive voltages. The inward rectification is mainly due t
   1856..2569    +  CDS            EGFP: EGFP is a basic (constitutively fluorescent) green fluorescent protein published in 1996, derived from Aequorea victoria. It is reported to be a rapidly-maturing weak dimer with moderate acid sensitivity.
   3793..3876    +  CDS            large T antigen (fragment): large T antigen from SV40 (simian virus 40)
   3899..3980    +  polyA_signal   SV40 poly(A) signal: SV40 polyadenylation signal
   4766..5354    -  rep_origin     ori: high-copy-number ColE1/pMB1/pBR322/pUC origin of replication
   5525..6385    -  CDS            AmpR: β-lactamase; bla; confers resistance to ampicillin, carbenicillin, and related antibiotics
   6386..6490    -  promoter       AmpR promoter: bla
