[The description below was written by a language model from this plasmid's Addgene catalogue record and pLannotate feature annotations shown in this document.]
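Description:
pTol2-UAS-zArchon1-KGC-EGFP-ER2 is a zebrafish expression plasmid of about 6.5 kb built on the pTol2-UAS backbone. It is maintained in E. coli through a high-copy ColE1/pUC-type origin and selected with ampicillin via a β-lactamase gene under its native promoter. The backbone name indicates a Tol2 transposon vector, in which Tol2 arms would allow transposase-mediated integration of the cassette into the fish genome. However, the automated annotation does not mark any Tol2 elements, and several regions of the plasmid are unannotated, including roughly 1.2 kb between the end of EGFP and the SV40 sequences.

The payload is a synthetic, zebrafish codon-optimized version of Archon1, a fluorescent voltage reporter. The annotation matches it to archaerhodopsin-3, the light-driven proton pump of Halorubrum sodomense, consistent with Archon1 being an engineered derivative of that opsin. Downstream of the opsin is a short fragment of the Kir2.1 (KCNJ2) potassium channel, corresponding to the "KGC" element in the name, a trafficking signal commonly used to improve membrane delivery of opsins. EGFP follows directly as a fused green marker for locating expressing cells. The "ER2" in the name implies a C-terminal ER export signal, though it is not separately annotated. Expression is driven by Gal4-binding UAS repeats coupled to a minimal TATA-box promoter, flanked by attB1 and attB2 Gateway recombination scars, and an SV40 polyadenylation signal lies further downstream. Because transcription depends on Gal4, the construct is suited to pairing with Gal4 driver lines for cell-type-specific optical recording of membrane voltage in zebrafish neurons. The depositor and sequencing-derived records differ by about ten bases in length but carry the same features in the same order.
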