Addgene plasmid #108427: pTol2-UAS-zArchon1-KGC-EGFP-ER2
Purpose: Codon-optimized Archon1 fluorescent voltage reporter in zebrafish expression plasmid
Depositing lab: Edward Boyden. Depositing organization: Massachusetts Institute of Technology. Publication: A robotic multidimensional directed evolution approach applied to fluorescent voltage reporters. Piatkevich KD, Jung EE, Straub C, Linghu C, Park D, Suk HJ, Hochbaum DR, Goodwin D, Pnevmatikakis E, Pak N, Kawashima T, Yang CT, Rhoades JL, Shemesh O, Asano S, Yoon YG, Freifeld L, Saulnier JL, Riegler C, Engert F, Hughes T, Drobizhev M, Szabo B, Ahrens MB, Flavell SW, Sabatini BL, Boyden ES. Nat Chem Biol. 2018 Feb 26. pii: 10.1038/s41589-018-0004-9. doi: 10.1038/s41589-018-0004-9. PubMed 29483642.
Backbone
  Vector backbone: pTol2-UAS
  Total vector size (bp): 6518
  Vector type: Zebrafish
Growth in bacteria
  Bacterial resistance: Ampicillin, 100 μg/mL
  Growth temperature: 37°C
  Growth strain: DH5alpha
  Copy number: High Copy
Gene/Insert
  Gene/Insert name: zArchon1-KGC-EGFP-ER2 (alt name: zebrafish codon-optimized Archon1-KGC-EGFP-ER2)
  Species: Synthetic
  GenBank ID: MG250282.1
  Promoter: UAS
  Cloning method: Ligation Independent Cloning
  Sequencing primers: 5′ acccagctttcttgtacaaa; 3′ ggccgtatcttcgc
Terms and licenses: Academic/Nonprofit Terms; Industry Terms: Not Available to Industry
How to cite: pTol2-UAS-zArchon1-KGC-EGFP-ER2 was a gift from Edward Boyden (Addgene plasmid # 108427 ; http://n2t.net/addgene:108427 ; RRID:Addgene_108427)
